>Addgene plasmid #68790 | pGL4.26-SS-358 | depositor full sequence | sequence record 121072 | pGL4.26-SS-358 sequence 4935 bps
GGCCTAACTGGCCGGTACCTGAGCTCGCTAGCTGTAGATGGAGAAATGTAGATGGAGAAATGTAGATGGA
GAAATGTAGATGGAGAAATGTAGATGGAGAAATGTAGATGGAGAAGCTTAGACACTAGAGGGTATATAAT
GGAAGCTCGACTTCCAGCTTGGCAATCCGGTACTGTTGGTAAAGCCACCCATATGGACATCATCAGCGTG
GCTCTGAAGAGGCACTCCACCAAGGCTTTCGACGCTTCCAAGAAACTGACCCCTGAACAGGCCGAGCAGA
TCAAGACCCTGCTCCAGTACAGCCCTAGCTCCACCAACAGCCAGCCTTGGCACTTCATCGTGGCTAGCAC
CGAGGAAGGCAAAGCTAGGGTGGCTAAGAGCGCCGCTGGCAACTACGTGTTCAACGAGAGGAAGATGCTG
GATGCTAGCCACGTGGTGGTGTTCTGCGCTAAGACCGCCATGGACGATGTGTGGCTGAAGCTGGTGGTGG
ATCAGGAAGATGCTGATGGCAGGTTCGCTACCCCTGAAGCTAAGGCCGCTAACGACAAGGGCAGGAAGTT
CTTCGCCGACATGCACAGGAAGGATCTGCACGATGATGCTGAGTGGATGGCCAAGCAGGTGTACCTGAAC
GTGGGCAACTTCCTGCTCGGCGTGGCTGCCCTGGGCCTCGATGCTGTGCCCATCGAAGGCTTCGATGCTG
CTATCCTGGATGCCGAGTTCGGCCTGAAGGAGAAAGGCTACACCAGCCTGGTGGTGGTGCCTGTGGGCCA
CCACAGCGTGGAGGACTTCAACGCTACCCTGCCTAAGAGCAGGCTGCCCCAGAACATCACCCTGACCGAG
GTGTGATAATTCTAGAGTCGGGGCGGCCGGCCGCTTCGAGCAGACATGATAAGATACATTGATGAGTTTG
GACAAACCACAACTAGAATGCAGTGAAAAAAATGCTTTATTTGTGAAATTTGTGATGCTATTGCTTTATT
TGTAACCATTATAAGCTGCAATAAACAAGTTAACAACAACAATTGCATTCATTTTATGTTTCAGGTTCAG
GGGGAGGTGTGGGAGGTTTTTTAAAGCAAGTAAAACCTCTACAAATGTGGTAAAATCGATAAGGATCCGT
TTGCGTATTGGGCGCTCTTCCGCTGATCTGCGCAGCACCATGGCCTGAAATAACCTCTGAAAGAGGAACT
TGGTTAGCTACCTTCTGAGGCGGAAAGAACCAGCTGTGGAATGTGTGTCAGTTAGGGTGTGGAAAGTCCC
CAGGCTCCCCAGCAGGCAGAAGTATGCAAAGCATGCATCTCAATTAGTCAGCAACCAGGTGTGGAAAGTC
CCCAGGCTCCCCAGCAGGCAGAAGTATGCAAAGCATGCATCTCAATTAGTCAGCAACCATAGTCCCGCCC
CTAACTCCGCCCATCCCGCCCCTAACTCCGCCCAGTTCCGCCCATTCTCCGCCCCATGGCTGACTAATTT
TTTTTATTTATGCAGAGGCCGAGGCCGCCTCTGCCTCTGAGCTATTCCAGAAGTAGTGAGGAGGCTTTTT
TGGAGGCCTAGGCTTTTGCAAAAAGCTCGATTCTTCTGACACTAGCGCCACCATGAAGAAGCCCGAACTC
ACCGCTACCAGCGTTGAAAAATTTCTCATCGAGAAGTTCGACAGTGTGAGCGACCTGATGCAGTTGTCGG
AGGGCGAAGAGAGCCGAGCCTTCAGCTTCGATGTCGGCGGACGCGGCTATGTACTGCGGGTGAATAGCTG
CGCTGATGGCTTCTACAAAGACCGCTACGTGTACCGCCACTTCGCCAGCGCTGCACTACCCATCCCCGAA
GTGTTGGACATCGGCGAGTTCAGCGAGAGCCTGACATACTGCATCAGTAGACGCGCCCAAGGCGTTACTC
TCCAAGACCTCCCCGAAACAGAGCTGCCTGCTGTGTTACAGCCTGTCGCCGAAGCTATGGATGCTATTGC
CGCCGCCGACCTCAGTCAAACCAGCGGCTTCGGCCCATTCGGGCCCCAAGGCATCGGCCAGTACACAACC
TGGCGGGATTTCATTTGCGCCATTGCTGATCCCCATGTCTACCACTGGCAGACCGTGATGGACGACACCG
TGTCCGCCAGCGTAGCTCAAGCCCTGGACGAACTGATGCTGTGGGCCGAAGACTGTCCCGAGGTGCGCCA
CCTCGTCCATGCCGACTTCGGCAGCAACAACGTCCTGACCGACAACGGCCGCATCACCGCCGTAATCGAC
TGGTCCGAAGCTATGTTCGGGGACAGTCAGTACGAGGTGGCCAACATCTTCTTCTGGCGGCCCTGGCTGG
CTTGCATGGAGCAGCAGACTCGCTACTTCGAGCGCCGGCATCCCGAGCTGGCCGGCAGCCCTCGTCTGCG
AGCCTACATGCTGCGCATCGGCCTGGATCAGCTCTACCAGAGCCTCGTGGACGGCAACTTCGACGATGCT
GCCTGGGCTCAAGGCCGCTGCGATGCCATCGTCCGCAGCGGGGCCGGCACCGTCGGTCGCACACAAATCG
CTCGCCGGAGCGCAGCCGTATGGACCGACGGCTGCGTCGAGGTGCTGGCCGACAGCGGCAACCGCCGGCC
CAGTACACGACCGCGCGCTAAGGAGGTAGGTCGAGTTTAAACTCTAGAACCGGTCATGGCCGCAATAAAA
TATCTTTATTTTCATTACATCTGTGTGTTGGTTTTTTGTGTGTTCGAACTAGATGCTGTCGACCGATGCC
CTTGAGAGCCTTCAACCCAGTCAGCTCCTTCCGGTGGGCGCGGGGCATGACTATCGTCGCCGCACTTATG
ACTGTCTTCTTTATCATGCAACTCGTAGGACAGGTGCCGGCAGCGCTCTTCCGCTTCCTCGCTCACTGAC
TCGCTGCGCTCGGTCGTTCGGCTGCGGCGAGCGGTATCAGCTCACTCAAAGGCGGTAATACGGTTATCCA
CAGAATCAGGGGATAACGCAGGAAAGAACATGTGAGCAAAAGGCCAGCAAAAGGCCAGGAACCGTAAAAA
GGCCGCGTTGCTGGCGTTTTTCCATAGGCTCCGCCCCCCTGACGAGCATCACAAAAATCGACGCTCAAGT
CAGAGGTGGCGAAACCCGACAGGACTATAAAGATACCAGGCGTTTCCCCCTGGAAGCTCCCTCGTGCGCT
CTCCTGTTCCGACCCTGCCGCTTACCGGATACCTGTCCGCCTTTCTCCCTTCGGGAAGCGTGGCGCTTTC
TCATAGCTCACGCTGTAGGTATCTCAGTTCGGTGTAGGTCGTTCGCTCCAAGCTGGGCTGTGTGCACGAA
CCCCCCGTTCAGCCCGACCGCTGCGCCTTATCCGGTAACTATCGTCTTGAGTCCAACCCGGTAAGACACG
ACTTATCGCCACTGGCAGCAGCCACTGGTAACAGGATTAGCAGAGCGAGGTATGTAGGCGGTGCTACAGA
GTTCTTGAAGTGGTGGCCTAACTACGGCTACACTAGAAGAACAGTATTTGGTATCTGCGCTCTGCTGAAG
CCAGTTACCTTCGGAAAAAGAGTTGGTAGCTCTTGATCCGGCAAACAAACCACCGCTGGTAGCGGTGGTT
TTTTTGTTTGCAAGCAGCAGATTACGCGCAGAAAAAAAGGATCTCAAGAAGATCCTTTGATCTTTTCTAC
GGGGTCTGACGCTCAGTGGAACGAAAACTCACGTTAAGGGATTTTGGTCATGAGATTATCAAAAAGGATC
TTCACCTAGATCCTTTTAAATTAAAAATGAAGTTTTAAATCAATCTAAAGTATATATGAGTAAACTTGGT
CTGACAGCGGCCGCAAATGCTAAACCACTGCAGTGGTTACCAGTGCTTGATCAGTGAGGCACCGATCTCA
GCGATCTGCCTATTTCGTTCGTCCATAGTGGCCTGACTCCCCGTCGTGTAGATCACTACGATTCGTGAGG
GCTTACCATCAGGCCCCAGCGCAGCAATGATGCCGCGAGAGCCGCGTTCACCGGCCCCCGATTTGTCAGC
AATGAACCAGCCAGCAGGGAGGGCCGAGCGAAGAAGTGGTCCTGCTACTTTGTCCGCCTCCATCCAGTCT
ATGAGCTGCTGTCGTGATGCTAGAGTAAGAAGTTCGCCAGTGAGTAGTTTCCGAAGAGTTGTGGCCATTG
CTACTGGCATCGTGGTATCACGCTCGTCGTTCGGTATGGCTTCGTTCAACTCTGGTTCCCAGCGGTCAAG
CCGGGTCACATGATCACCCATATTATGAAGAAATGCAGTCAGCTCCTTAGGGCCTCCGATCGTTGTCAGA
AGTAAGTTGGCCGCGGTGTTGTCGCTCATGGTAATGGCAGCACTACACAATTCTCTTACCGTCATGCCAT
CCGTAAGATGCTTTTCCGTGACCGGCGAGTACTCAACCAAGTCGTTTTGTGAGTAGTGTATACGGCGACC
AAGCTGCTCTTGCCCGGCGTCTATACGGGACAACACCGCGCCACATAGCAGTACTTTGAAAGTGCTCATC
ATCGGGAATCGTTCTTCGGGGCGGAAAGACTCAAGGATCTTGCCGCTATTGAGATCCAGTTCGATATAGC
CCACTCTTGCACCCAGTTGATCTTCAGCATCTTTTACTTTCACCAGCGTTTCGGGGTGTGCAAAAACAGG
CAAGCAAAATGCCGCAAAGAAGGGAATGAGTGCGACACGAAAATGTTGGATGCTCATACTCGTCCTTTTT
CAATATTATTGAAGCATTTATCAGGGTTACTAGTACGTCTCTCAAGGATAAGTAAGTAATATTAAGGTAC
GGGAGGTATTGGACAGGCCGCAATAAAATATCTTTATTTTCATTACATCTGTGTGTTGGTTTTTTGTGTG
AATCGATAGTACTAACATACGCTCTCCATCAAAACAAAACGAAACAAAACAAACTAGCAAAATAGGCTGT
CCCCAGTGCAAGTGCAGGTGCCAGAACATTTCTCT
Features (pLannotate 1.2.2; 13 found; start..end, strand, type, name):
    126..157     +  promoter       minP: minimal TATA-box promoter with low basal activity
    193..843     +  CDS            nfsB: NFSB_ECOLI - Also known as dprA, nfnB From Escherichia coli (strain K12).
    890..1011    -  polyA_signal   SV40 poly(A) signal: SV40 polyadenylation signal
   1037..1168    -  CDS            LT_SV40 (fragment): Experimental evidence at protein level: Swiss-Prot protein existence level 1. Isoform 17kT antigen targets host RBL2 for degradation and promotes cell proliferation. Transactivates host cyclin A promoter through its J domain. From Simian virus 40 (SV40).
   1205..1562    +  promoter       SV40 promoter: SV40 enhancer and early promoter
   1593..2630    +  CDS            HygR: hygromycin B phosphotransferase confers resistance to hygromycin
   2654..2702    +  polyA_signal   poly(A) signal: synthetic polyadenylation signal
   2718..2849    +  CDS            TcR (fragment): tetracycline efflux protein; tet; confers resistance to tetracycline
   3029..3617    -  rep_origin     ori: high-copy-number ColE1/pMB1/pBR322/pUC origin of replication
   3817..4677    -  CDS            AmpR: β-lactamase confers resistance to ampicillin, carbenicillin, and related antibiotics
   4678..4719    -  promoter       AmpR promoter (fragment): bla
   4782..4830    +  polyA_signal   poly(A) signal: synthetic polyadenylation signal
   4844..4935    +  misc_feature   pause site: RNA polymerase II transcriptional pause signal from the human α2 globin gene
