[The description below was written by a language model from this plasmid's Addgene catalogue record and pLannotate feature annotations shown in this document.]
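Description:
pGL4.26-SS-358 is a mammalian expression/reporter-style plasmid of 4,935 bp built on the Promega pGL4.26 (luc2/minP/hygro) backbone, in which the luciferase gene has been replaced by a nitroreductase (NTR) coding sequence. It is maintained in E. coli through a high-copy ColE1/pUC-type origin and an ampicillin resistance gene (β-lactamase). For selection in mammalian cells, it carries a hygromycin B phosphotransferase cassette driven by the SV40 enhancer/early promoter and terminated by a synthetic poly(A) signal.

The payload is a response module. A synthetic 81 bp array of six ZF9 operator sites (binding sites for a zinc-finger protein) is listed as the first insert. It is not annotated in the feature table, but the design implies that it lies upstream of the minimal TATA-box promoter (minP). Because minP has low basal activity, transcription of the downstream gene should depend on recruitment of a ZF9-based transcriptional activator to the operators. The output gene is E. coli nfsB nitroreductase, recorded as mammalian codon optimized, followed by an SV40 polyadenylation signal. A synthetic poly(A) signal and an RNA polymerase II pause site from the human α2 globin gene sit upstream of the response cassette, a standard pGL4 arrangement that limits read-through transcription from the backbone. The short SV40 large T and TcR fragments in the annotation appear to be backbone remnants rather than functional genes.

Nitroreductase is generally used as a prodrug-converting enzyme that makes expressing cells sensitive to killing. This fits the plasmid's origin in work on DNA sense-and-respond protein modules for mammalian cells, where it would serve as a zinc-finger-triggered output, although the record does not detail the specific assay.
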