Addgene plasmid #68790: pGL4.26-SS-358
Purpose: ZF9 Op x6 -- NTR
Depositing lab: James Collins. Depositing organization: Massachusetts Institute of Technology. Publication: DNA sense-and-respond protein modules for mammalian cells. Slomovic S, Collins JJ. Nat Methods. 2015 Sep 21. doi: 10.1038/nmeth.3585. PubMed 26389572.
Backbone
  Vector backbone: pGL4.26 luc2/minp/hygro
  Backbone manufacturer: Promega
  Backbone size w/o insert (bp): 4917
  Total vector size (bp): 4935
  Modifications to backbone: Luc replaced by NTR
  Vector type: Mammalian Expression
  Selectable markers: Hygromycin
Growth in bacteria
  Bacterial resistance: Ampicillin, 100 μg/mL
  Growth temperature: 37°C
  Growth strain: DH5alpha
  Copy number: High Copy
Gene/Insert 1
  Gene/Insert name: ZF9 Op x6
  Species: Synthetic
  Insert size (bp): 81
Gene/Insert 2
  Gene/Insert name: Nitroreductase (alt name: NTR)
  Species: E. Coli (mammalian codon optimized)
  Insert size (bp): 657
Terms and licenses: Academic/Nonprofit Terms; Industry Terms: Not Available to Industry
How to cite: pGL4.26-SS-358 was a gift from James Collins (Addgene plasmid # 68790 ; http://n2t.net/addgene:68790 ; RRID:Addgene_68790)
