>Addgene plasmid #68790 | pGL4.26-SS-358 | addgene partial sequence | sequence record 125108 | RVprimer3 5'-CTAGCAAAATAGGCTGTCCC-3'
TTTCTCTGGCCTAACTGGCCGGTACCTGAGCTCGCTAGCTGTAGATGGAGAAATGTAGATGGAGAAATGT
AGATGGAGAAATGTAGATGGAGAAATGTAGATGGAGAAATGTAGATGGAGAAGCTTAGACACTAGAGGGT
ATATAATGGAAGCTCGACTTCCAGCTTGGCAATCCGGTACTGTTGGTAAAGCCACCCATATGGACATCAT
CAGCGTGGCTCTGAAGAGGCACTCCACCAAGGCTTTCGACGCTTCCAAGAAACTGACCCCTGAACAGGCC
GAGCAGATCAAGACCCTGCTCCAGTACAGCCCTAGCTCCACCAACAGCCAGCCTTGGCACTTCATCGTGG
CTAGCACCGAGGAAGGCAAAGCTAGGGTGGCTAAGAGCGCCGCTGGCAACTACGTGTTCAACGAGAGGAA
GATGCTGGATGCTAGCCACGTGGTGGTGTTCTGCGCTAAGACCGCCATGGACGATGTGTGGCTGAAGCTG
GTGGTGGATCAGGAAGATGCTGATGGCAGGTTCGCTACCCCTGAAGCTAAGGCCGCTAACGACAAGGGCA
GGAAGTTCTTCGCCGACATGCACAGGAAGGATCTGCACGATGATGCTGAGTGGATGGCCAAGCAGGTGTA
CCTGAACGTGGGCAACTTCCTGCTCGGCGTGGCTGCCCTGGGCCTCGATGCTGTGCCCATCGAAGGCTTC
GATGCTGCTATCCTGGATGCCGAGTTCGGCCTGAAGGAGAAAGGCTACACCAGCCTGGTGGTGGTGCCTG
TGGGCCACCACAGCGTGGAGGACTTCAACGCTACCCTGCCTAAGAG
