>Addgene plasmid #68790 | pGL4.26-SS-358 | addgene partial sequence | sequence record 125109 | EBV-rev 5'-GTGGTTTGTCCAAACTCATC-3'
AGCGGCCGGCCGCCCCGACTCTAGAATTATCACACCTCGGTCAGGGTGATGTTCTGGGGCAGCCTGCTCT
TAGGCAGGGTAGCGTTGAAGTCCTCCACGCTGTGGTGGCCCACAGGCACCACCACCAGGCTGGTGTAGCC
TTTCTCCTTCAGGCCGAACTCGGCATCCAGGATAGCAGCATCGAAGCCTTCGATGGGCACAGCATCGAGG
CCCAGGGCAGCCACGCCGAGCAGGAAGTTGCCCACGTTCAGGTACACCTGCTTGGCCATCCACTCAGCAT
CATCGTGCAGATCCTTCCTGTGCATGTCGGCGAAGAACTTCCTGCCCTTGTCGTTAGCGGCCTTAGCTTC
AGGGGTAGCGAACCTGCCATCAGCATCTTCCTGATCCACCACCAGCTTCAGCCACACATCGTCCATGGCG
GTCTTAGCGCAGAACACCACCACGTGGCTAGCATCCAGCATCTTCCTCTCGTTGAACACGTAGTTGCCAG
CGGCGCTCTTAGCCACCCTAGCTTTGCCTTCCTCGGTGCTAGCCACGATGAAGTGCCAAGGCTGGCTGTT
GGTGGAGCTAGGGCTGTACTGGAGCAGGGTCTTGATCTGCTCGGCCTGTTCAGGGGTCAGTTTCTTGGAA
GCGTCGAAAGCCTTGGTGGAGTGCCTCTTCAGAGCCACGCTGATGATGTCCATATGGGTGGCTTTACCAA
CAGTACCGGATTGCCAAGCTGGAAGTCGAGCTTCCATTATATACCCTCTAGTGTCTAAGCTTCTCCATCT
ACATTTCTCCATCTACATTTCTCCATCTACATTTCTCCATCTACATTTCTCCATCTACATTTCTCCATCT
ACAGCTAGCGAGCTCAGGTACCGGCCAG
